>Addgene plasmid #238647 | CBP-NanoLuc Fusion Vector | addgene full sequence | sequence record 478503 | Addgene NGS Result
TCAATATTGGCCATTAGCCATATTATTCATTGGTTATATAGCATAAATCAATATTGGCTATTGGCCATTG
CATACGTTGTATCTATATCATAATATGTACATTTATATTGGCTCATGTCCAATATGACCGCCATGTTGGC
ATTGATTATTGACTAGTTATTAATAGTAATCAATTACGGGGTCATTAGTTCATAGCCCATATATGGAGTT
CCGCGTTACATAACTTACGGTAAATGGCCCGCCTGGCTGACCGCCCAACGACCCCCGCCCATTGACGTCA
ATAATGACGTATGTTCCCATAGTAACGCCAATAGGGACTTTCCATTGACGTCAATGGGTGGAGTATTTAC
GGTAAACTGCCCACTTGGCAGTACATCAAGTGTATCATATGCCAAGTCCGCCCCCTATTGACGTCAATGA
CGGTAAATGGCCCGCCTGGCATTATGCCCAGTACATGACCTTACGGGACTTTCCTACTTGGCAGTACATC
TACGTATTAGTCATCGCTATTACCATGGTGATGCGGTTTTGGCAGTACACCAATGGGCGTGGATAGCGGT
TTGACTCACGGGGATTTCCAAGTCTCCACCCCATTGACGTCAATGGGAGTTTGTTTTGGCACCAAAATCA
ACGGGACTTTCCAAAATGTCGTAATAACCCCGCCCCGTTGACGCAAATGGGCGGTAGGCGTGTACGGTGG
GAGGTCTATATAAGCAGAGCTGGTTTAGTGAACCGTCAGATCACTAGAAGCTTTATTGCGGTAGTTTATC
ACAGTTAAATTGCTAACGCAGTCAGTGCTTCTGACACAACAGTCTCGAACTTAAGCTGCAGAAGTTGGTC
GTGAGGCACTGGGCAGGTAAGTATCAAGGTTACAAGACAGGTTTAAGGAGACCAATAGAAACTGGGCTTG
TCGAGACAGAGAAGACTCTTGCGTTTCTGATAGGCACCTATTGGTCTTACTGACATCCACTTTGCCTTTC
TCTCCACAGGTGTCCACTCCCAGTTCAATTACAGCTCTTAAGGCTAGAGTATTAATACGACTCACTATAG
GGCTAGCGATCGCCATGGCTGAGAACTTGCTGGACGGACCGCCCAACCCCAAAAGAGCCAAACTCAGCTC
GCCCGGTTTCTCGGCGAATGACAGCACAGATTTTGGATCATTGTTTGACTTGGAAAATGATCTTCCTGAT
GAGCTGATACCCAATGGAGGAGAATTAGGCCTTTTAAACAGTGGGAACCTTGTTCCAGATGCTGCTTCCA
AACATAAACAACTGTCGGAGCTTCTACGAGGAGGCAGCGGCTCTAGTATCAACCCAGGAATAGGAAATGT
GAGCGCCAGCAGCCCCGTGCAGCAGGGCCTGGGTGGCCAGGCTCAAGGGCAGCCGAACAGTGCTAACATG
GCCAGCCTCAGTGCCATGGGCAAGAGCCCTCTGAGCCAGGGAGATTCTTCAGCCCCCAGCCTGCCTAAAC
AGGCAGCCAGCACCTCTGGGCCCACCCCCGCTGCCTCCCAAGCACTGAATCCGCAAGCACAAAAGCAAGT
GGGGCTGGCGACTAGCAGCCCTGCCACGTCACAGACTGGACCTGGTATCTGCATGAATGCTAACTTTAAC
CAGACCCACCCAGGCCTCCTCAATAGTAACTCTGGCCATAGCTTAATTAATCAGGCTTCACAAGGGCAGG
CGCAAGTCATGAATGGATCTCTTGGGGCTGCTGGCAGAGGAAGGGGAGCTGGAATGCCGTACCCTACTCC
AGCCATGCAGGGCGCCTCGAGCAGCGTGCTGGCTGAGACCCTAACGCAGGTTTCCCCGCAAATGACTGGT
CACGCGGGACTGAACACCGCACAGGCAGGAGGCATGGCCAAGATGGGAATAACTGGGAACACAAGTCCAT
TTGGACAGCCCTTTAGTCAAGCTGGAGGGCAGCCAATGGGAGCCACTGGAGTGAACCCCCAGTTAGCCAG
CAAACAGAGCATGGTCAACAGTTTGCCCACCTTCCCTACAGATATCAAGAATACTTCAGTCACCAACGTG
CCAAATATGTCTCAGATGCAAACATCAGTGGGAATTGTACCCACACAAGCAATTGCAACAGGCCCCACTG
CAGATCCTGAAAAACGCAAACTGATACAGCAGCAGCTGGTTCTACTGCTTCATGCTCATAAGTGTCAGAG
ACGAGAGCAAGCAAACGGAGAGGTTCGGGCCTGCTCGCTCCCGCATTGTCGAACCATGAAAAACGTTTTG
AATCACATGACGCATTGTCAGGCTGGGAAAGCCTGCCAAGTTGCCCATTGTGCATCTTCACGACAAATCA
TCTCTCATTGGAAGAACTGCACACGACATGACTGTCCTGTTTGCCTCCCTTTGAAAAATGCCAGTGACAA
GCGAAACCAACAAACCATCCTGGGGTCTCCAGCTAGTGGAATTCAAAACACAATTGGTTCTGTTGGCACA
GGGCAACAGAATGCCACTTCTTTAAGTAACCCAAATCCCATAGACCCCAGCTCCATGCAGCGAGCCTATG
CTGCTCTCGGACTCCCCTACATGAACCAGCCCCAGACGCAGCTGCAGCCTCAGGTTCCTGGCCAGCAACC
AGCACAGCCTCAAACCCACCAGCAGATGAGGACTCTCAACCCCCTGGGAAATAATCCAATGAACATTCCA
GCAGGAGGAATAACAACAGATCAGCAGCCCCCAAACTTGATTTCAGAATCAGCTCTTCCGACTTCCCTGG
GGGCCACAAACCCACTGATGAACGATGGCTCCAACTCTGGTAACATTGGAACCCTCAGCACTATACCAAC
AGCAGCTCCTCCTTCTAGCACCGGTGTAAGGAAAGGCTGGCACGAACATGTCACTCAGGACCTGCGGAGC
CATCTAGTGCATAAACTCGTCCAAGCCATCTTCCCAACACCTGATCCCGCAGCTCTAAAGGATCGCCGCA
TGGAAAACCTGGTAGCCTATGCTAAGAAAGTGGAAGGGGACATGTACGAGTCTGCCAACAGCAGGGATGA
ATATTATCACTTATTAGCAGAGAAAATCTACAAGATACAAAAAGAACTAGAAGAAAAACGGAGGTCGCGT
TTACATAAACAAGGCATCTTGGGGAACCAGCCAGCCTTACCAGCCCCGGGGGCTCAGCCCCCTGTGATTC
CACAGGCACAACCTGTGAGACCTCCAAATGGACCCCTGTCCCTGCCAGTGAATCGCATGCAAGTTTCTCA
AGGGATGAATTCATTTAACCCCATGTCCTTGGGGAACGTCCAGTTGCCACAAGCACCCATGGGACCTCGT
GCAGCCTCCCCAATGAACCACTCTGTCCAGATGAACAGCATGGGCTCAGTGCCAGGGATGGCCATTTCTC
CTTCCCGAATGCCTCAGCCTCCGAACATGATGGGTGCACACACCAACAACATGATGGCCCAGGCGCCCGC
TCAGAGCCAGTTTCTGCCACAGAACCAGTTCCCGTCATCCAGCGGGGCGATGAGTGTGGGCATGGGGCAG
CCGCCAGCCCAAACAGGCGTGTCACAGGGACAGGTGCCTGGTGCTGCTCTTCCTAACCCTCTCAACATGC
TGGGGCCTCAGGCCAGCCAGCTACCTTGCCCTCCAGTGACACAGTCACCACTGCACCCAACACCGCCTCC
TGCTTCCACGGCTGCTGGCATGCCATCTCTCCAGCACACGACACCACCTGGGATGACTCCTCCCCAGCCA
GCAGCTCCCACTCAGCCATCAACTCCTGTGTCGTCTTCCGGGCAGACTCCCACCCCGACTCCTGGCTCAG
TGCCCAGTGCTACCCAAACCCAGAGCACCCCTACAGTCCAGGCAGCAGCCCAGGCCCAGGTGACCCCGCA
GCCTCAAACCCCAGTTCAGCCCCCGTCTGTGGCTACCCCTCAGTCATCGCAGCAACAGCCGACGCCTGTG
CACGCCCAGCCTCCTGGCACACCGCTTTCCCAGGCAGCAGCCAGCATTGATAACAGAGTCCCTACCCCCT
CCTCGGTGGCCAGCGCAGAAACCAATTCCCAGCAGCCAGGACCTGACGTACCTGTGCTGGAAATGAAGAC
GGAGACCCAAGCAGAGGACACTGAGCCCGATCCTGGTGAATCCAAAGGGGAGCCCAGGTCTGAGATGATG
GAGGAGGATTTGCAAGGAGCTTCCCAAGTTAAAGAAGAAACAGACATAGCAGAGCAGAAATCAGAACCAA
TGGAAGTGGATGAAAAGAAACCTGAAGTGAAAGTAGAAGTTAAAGAGGAAGAAGAGAGTAGCAGTAACGG
CACAGCCTCTCAGTCAACATCTCCTTCGCAGCCGCGCAAAAAAATCTTTAAACCAGAGGAGTTACGCCAG
GCCCTCATGCCAACCCTAGAAGCACTGTATCGACAGGACCCAGAGTCATTACCTTTCCGGCAGCCTGTAG
ATCCCCAGCTCCTCGGAATTCCAGACTATTTTGACATCGTAAAGAATCCCATGGACCTCTCCACCATCAA
GCGGAAGCTGGACACAGGGCAATACCAAGAGCCCTGGCAGTACGTGGACGACGTCTGGCTCATGTTCAAC
AATGCCTGGCTCTATAATCGCAAGACATCCCGAGTCTATAAGTTTTGCAGTAAGCTTGCAGAGGTCTTTG
AGCAGGAAATTGACCCTGTCATGCAGTCCCTTGGATATTGCTGTGGACGCAAGTATGAGTTTTCCCCACA
GACTTTGTGCTGCTATGGGAAGCAGCTGTGTACCATTCCTCGCGATGCTGCCTACTACAGCTATCAGAAT
AGGTATCATTTCTGTGAGAAGTGTTTCACAGAGATCCAGGGCGAGAATGTGACCCTGGGTGACGACCCTT
CACAGCCCCAGACGACAATTTCAAAGGATCAGTTTGAAAAGAAGAAAAATGATACCTTAGACCCCGAACC
TTTCGTTGATTGCAAGGAGTGTGGCCGGAAGATGCATCAGATTTGCGTTCTGCACTATGACATCATTTGG
CCTTCAGGTTTTGTGTGCGACAACTGCTTGAAGAAAACTGGCAGACCTCGAAAAGAAAACAAATTCAGTG
CTAAGAGGCTGCAGACCACAAGACTGGGAAACCACTTGGAAGACCGAGTGAACAAATTTTTGCGGCGCCA
GAATCACCCTGAAGCCGGGGAGGTTTTTGTCCGAGTGGTGGCCAGCTCAGACAAGACGGTGGAGGTCAAG
CCCGGGATGAAGTCACGGTTTGTGGATTCTGGGGAAATGTCTGAATCTTTCCCATATCGAACCAAAGCTC
TGTTTGCTTTTGAGGAAATTGACGGCGTGGATGTCTGCTTTTTTGGAATGCACGTCCAAGAATACGGCTC
TGATTGCCCCCCTCCAAACACGAGGCGTGTGTACATTTCTTATCTGGATAGTATTCATTTCTTCCGGCCA
CGTTGCCTCCGCACAGCCGTTTACCATGAGATCCTTATTGGATATTTAGAGTATGTGAAGAAATTAGGGT
ATGTGACAGGGCACATCTGGGCCTGTCCTCCAAGTGAAGGAGATGATTACATCTTCCATTGCCACCCACC
TGATCAAAAAATACCCAAGCCAAAACGACTGCAGGAGTGGTACAAAAAGATGCTGGACAAGGCGTTTGCA
GAGCGGATCATCCATGACTACAAGGATATTTTCAAACAAGCAACTGAAGACAGGCTCACCAGTGCCAAGG
AACTGCCCTATTTTGAAGGTGATTTCTGGCCCAATGTGTTAGAAGAGAGCATTAAGGAACTAGAACAAGA
AGAAGAGGAGAGGAAAAAGGAAGAGAGCACTGCAGCCAGTGAAACCACTGAGGGCAGTCAGGGCGACAGC
AAGAATGCCAAGAAGAAGAACAACAAGAAAACCAACAAGAACAAAAGCAGCATCAGCCGCGCCAACAAGA
AGAAGCCCAGCATGCCCAACGTGTCCAATGACCTGTCCCAGAAGCTGTATGCCACCATGGAGAAGCACAA
GGAGGTCTTCTTCGTGATCCACCTGCACGCTGGGCCTGTCATCAACACCCTGCCCCCCATCGTCGACCCC
GACCCCCTGCTCAGCTGTGACCTCATGGATGGGCGCGACGCCTTCCTCACCCTCGCCAGAGACAAGCACT
GGGAGTTCTCCTCCTTGCGCCGCTCCAAGTGGTCCACGCTCTGCATGCTGGTGGAGCTGCACACCCAGGG
CCAGGACCGCTTTGTCTACACCTGCAACGAGTGCAAGCACCACGTGGAGACGCGCTGGCACTGCACTGTG
TGCGAGGACTACGACCTCTGCATCAACTGCTATAACACGAAGAGCCATGCCCATAAGATGGTGAAGTGGG
GGCTGGGCCTGGATGACGAGGGCAGCAGCCAGGGCGAGCCACAGTCAAAGAGCCCCCAGGAGTCACGCCG
GCTGAGCATCCAGCGCTGCATCCAGTCGCTGGTGCACGCGTGCCAGTGCCGCAACGCCAACTGCTCGCTG
CCATCCTGCCAGAAGATGAAGCGGGTGGTGCAGCACACCAAGGGCTGCAAACGCAAGACCAACGGGGGCT
GCCCGGTGTGCAAGCAGCTCATCGCCCTCTGCTGCTACCACGCCAAGCACTGCCAAGAAAACAAATGCCC
CGTGCCCTTCTGCCTCAACATCAAACACAAGCTCCGCCAGCAGCAGATCCAGCACCGCCTGCAGCAGGCC
CAGCTCATGCGCCGGCGGATGGCCACCATGAACACCCGCAACGTGCCTCAGCAGAGTCTGCCTTCTCCTA
CCTCAGCACCGCCCGGGACCCCCACACAGCAGCCCAGCACACCCCAGACGCCGCAGCCCCCTGCCCAGCC
CCAACCCTCACCCGTGAGCATGTCACCAGCTGGCTTCCCCAGCGTGGCCCGGACTCAGCCCCCCACCACG
GTGTCCACAGGGAAGCCTACCAGCCAGGTGCCGGCCCCCCCACCCCCGGCCCAGCCCCCTCCTGCAGCGG
TGGAAGCGGCTCGGCAGATCGAGCGTGAGGCCCAGCAGCAGCAGCACCTGTACCGGGTGAACATCAACAA
CAGCATGCCCCCAGGACGCACGGGCATGGGGACCCCGGGGAGCCAGATGGCCCCCGTGAGCCTGAATGTG
CCCCGACCCAACCAGGTGAGCGGGCCCGTCATGCCCAGCATGCCTCCCGGGCAGTGGCAGCAGGCGCCCC
TTCCCCAGCAGCAGCCCATGCCAGGCTTGCCCAGGCCTGTGATATCCATGCAGGCCCAGGCGGCCGTGGC
TGGGCCCCGGATGCCCAGCGTGCAGCCACCCAGGAGCATCTCACCCAGCGCTCTGCAAGACCTGCTGCGG
ACCCTGAAGTCGCCCAGCTCCCCTCAGCAGCAACAGCAGGTGCTGAACATTCTCAAATCAAACCCGCAGC
TAATGGCAGCTTTCATCAAACAGCGCACAGCCAAGTACGTGGCCAATCAGCCCGGCATGCAGCCCCAGCC
TGGCCTCCAGTCCCAGCCCGGCATGCAACCCCAGCCTGGCATGCACCAGCAGCCCAGCCTGCAGAACCTG
AATGCCATGCAGGCTGGCGTGCCGCGGCCCGGTGTGCCTCCACAGCAGCAGGCGATGGGAGGCCTGAACC
CCCAGGGCCAGGCCTTGAACATCATGAACCCAGGACACAACCCCAACATGGCGAGTATGAATCCACAGTA
CCGAGAAATGTTACGGAGGCAGCTGCTGCAGCAGCAGCAGCAACAGCAGCAGCAACAACAGCAGCAACAG
CAGCAGCAGCAAGGGAGTGCCGGCATGGCTGGGGGCATGGCGGGGCACGGCCAGTTCCAGCAGCCTCAAG
GACCCGGAGGCTACCCACCGGCCATGCAGCAGCAGCAGCGCATGCAGCAGCATCTCCCCCTCCAGGGCAG
CTCCATGGGCCAGATGGCGGCTCAGATGGGACAGCTTGGCCAGATGGGGCAGCCGGGGCTGGGGGCAGAC
AGCACCCCCAACATCCAGCAAGCCCTGCAGCAGCGGATTCTGCAGCAACAGCAGATGAAGCAGCAGATTG
GGTCCCCAGGCCAGCCGAACCCCATGAGCCCCCAGCAACACATGCTCTCAGGACAGCCACAGGCCTCGCA
TCTCCCTGGCCAGCAGATCGCCACGTCCCTTAGTAACCAGGTGCGGTCTCCAGCCCCTGTCCAGTCTCCA
CGGCCCCAGTCCCAGCCTCCACATTCCAGCCCGTCACCACGGATACAGCCCCAGCCTTCGCCACACCACG
TCTCACCCCAGACTGGTTCCCCCCACCCCGGACTCGCAGTCACCATGGCCAGCTCCATAGATCAGGGACA
CTTGGGGAACCCCGAACAGAGTGCAATGCTCCCCCAGCTGAACACCCCCAGCAGGAGTGCGCTGTCCAGC
GAACTGTCCCTGGTCGGGGACACCACGGGGGACACGCTAGAGAAGTTTGTGGAGGGCTTGGTTTCTCTCG
GCTCGAGCGGCGTCTTCACACTCGAAGATTTCGTTGGGGACTGGCGACAGACAGCCGGCTACAACCTGGA
CCAAGTCCTTGAACAGGGAGGTGTGTCCAGTTTGTTTCAGAATCTCGGGGTGTCCGTAACTCCGATCCAA
AGGATTGTCCTGAGCGGTGAAAATGGGCTGAAGATCGACATCCATGTCATCATCCCGTATGAAGGTCTGA
GCGGCGACCAAATGGGCCAGATCGAAAAAATTTTTAAGGTGGTGTACCCTGTGGATGATCATCACTTTAA
GGTGATCCTGCACTATGGCACACTGGTAATCGACGGGGTTACGCCGAACATGATCGACTATTTCGGACGG
CCGTATGAAGGCATCGCCGTGTTCGACGGCAAAAAGATCACTGTAACAGGGACCCTGTGGAACGGCAACA
AAATTATCGACGAGCGCCTGATCAACCCCGACGGCTCCCTGCTGTTCCGAGTAACCATCAACGGAGTGAC
CGGCTGGCGGCTGTGCGAACGCATTCTGGCGTAAGGCCGCGACTCTAGAGTCGACCTGCAGGCATGCAAG
CTGATCCGGCTGCTAACAAAGCCCGAAAGGAAGCTGAGTTGGCTGCTGCCACCGCTGAGCAATAACTAGC
ATAACCCCTTGGGGCGGCCGCTTCGAGCAGACATGATAAGATACATTGATGAGTTTGGACAAACCACAAC
TAGAATGCAGTGAAAAAAATGCTTTATTTGTGAAATTTGTGATGCTATTGCTTTATTTGTAACCATTATA
AGCTGCAATAAACAAGTTAACAACAACAATTGCATTCATTTTATGTTTCAGGTTCAGGGGGAGATGTGGG
AGGTTTTTTTAAGCAAGTAAAACCTCTACAAATGTGGTAAAATCGAATTTTAACAAAATATTAACGCTTA
CAATTTCCTGATGCGGTATTTTCTCCTTACGCATCTGTGCGGTATTTCACACCGCATACGCGGATCTGCG
CAGCACCATGGCCTGAAATAACCTCTGAAAGAGGAACTTGGTTAGGTACCTTCTGAGGCGGAAAGAACCA
GCTGTGGAATGTGTGTCAGTTAGGGTGTGGAAAGTCCCCAGGCTCCCCAGCAGGCAGAAGTATGCAAAGC
ATGCATCTCAATTAGTCAGCAACCAGGTGTGGAAAGTCCCCAGGCTCCCCAGCAGGCAGAAGTATGCAAA
GCATGCATCTCAATTAGTCAGCAACCATAGTCCCGCCCCTAACTCCGCCCATCCCGCCCCTAACTCCGCC
CAGTTCCGCCCATTCTCCGCCCCATGGCTGACTAATTTTTTTTATTTATGCAGAGGCCGAGGCCGCCTCG
GCCTCTGAGCTATTCCAGAAGTAGTGAGGAGGCTTTTTTGGAGGCCTAGGCTTTTGCAAAAAGCTTAATT
AACTGTTGACAATTAATCATCGGCATAGTATATCGGCATAGTATAATACGACAAGGTGAGGAACTAAACC
CAGGAGGCAGATCATGATTGAACAAGATGGATTGCACGCAGGTTCTCCGGCCGCTTGGGTGGAGAGGCTA
TTCGGCTATGACTGGGCACAACAGACAATCGGCTGCTCTGATGCCGCCGTGTTCCGGCTGTCAGCGCAGG
GGCGCCCGGTTCTTTTTGTCAAGACCGACCTGTCCGGTGCCCTGAATGAACTGCAGGACGAGGCAGCGCG
GCTATCGTGGCTGGCCACGACGGGCGTTCCTTGCGCAGCTGTGCTCGACGTTGTCACTGAAGCGGGAAGG
GACTGGCTGCTATTGGGCGAAGTGCCGGGGCAGGATCTCCTGTCATCTCACCTTGCTCCTGCCGAGAAAG
TATCCATCATGGCTGATGCAATGCGGCGGCTGCATACGCTTGATCCGGCTACCTGCCCATTCGACCACCA
AGCGAAACATCGCATCGAGCGAGCACGTACTCGGATGGAAGCCGGTCTTGTCGATCAGGATGATCTGGAC
GAAGAGCATCAGGGGCTCGCGCCAGCCGAACTGTTCGCCAGGCTCAAGGCGCGCATGCCCGACGGCGAGG
ATCTCGTCGTGACCCATGGCGATGCCTGCTTGCCGAATATCATGGTGGAAAATGGCCGCTTTTCTGGATT
CATCGACTGTGGCCGGCTGGGTGTGGCGGACCGCTATCAGGACATAGCGTTGGCTACCCGTGATATTGCT
GAAGAGCTTGGCGGCGAATGGGCTGACCGCTTCCTCGTGCTTTACGGTATCGCCGCTCCCGATTCGCAGC
GCATCGCCTTCTATCGCCTTCTTGACGAGTTCTTCTGAGCGGGACTCTGGGGTTCGAAATGACCGACCAA
GCGACGCCCAACCTGCCATCACGATGGCCGCAATAAAATATCTTTATTTTCATTACATCTGTGTGTTGGT
TTTTTGTGTGAATCGATAGCGATAAGGATCCGCTCATGCGATGATAAGCTGTCAAACATGAGAATTACAA
CTTATATCGTATGGGGCTGACTTCAGGTGCTACATTTGAAGAGATAAATTGCACTGAAATCTAGAAATAT
TTTATCTGATTAATAAGATGATCTTCTTGAGATCGTTTTGGTCTGCGCGTAATCTCTTGCTCTGAAAACG
AAAAAACCGCCTTGCAGGGCGGTTTTTCGAAGGTTCTCTGAGCTACCAACTCTTTGAACCGAGGTAACTG
GCTTGGAGGAGCGCAGTCACCAAAACTTGTCCTTTCAGTTTAGCCTTAACCGGCGCATGACTTCAAGACT
AACTCCTCTAAATCAATTACCAGTGGCTGCTGCCAGTGGTGCTTTTGCATGTCTTTCCGGGTTGGACTCA
AGACGATAGTTACCGGATAAGGCGCAGCGGTCGGACTGAACGGGGGGTTCGTGCATACAGTCCAGCTTGG
AGCGAACTGCCTACCCGGAACTGAGTGTCAGGCGTGGAATGAGACAAACGCGGCCATAACAGCGGAATGA
CACCGGTAAACCGAAAGGCAGGAACAGGAGAGCGCACGAGGGAGCCGCCAGGGGGAAACGCCTGGTATCT
TTATAGTCCTGTCGGGTTTCGCCACCACTGATTTGAGCGTCAGATTTCGTGATGCTTGTCAGGGGGGCGG
AGCCTATGGAAAAACGGCTTTGCCGCGGCCCTCTCACTTCCCTGTTAAGTATCTTCCTGGCATCTTCCAG
GAAATCTCCGCCCCGTTCGTAAGCCATTTCCGCTCGCCGCAGTCGAACGACCGAGCGTAGCGAGTCAGTG
AGCGAGGAAGCGGAATATATCCTGTATCACATATTCTGCTGACGCACCGGTGCAGCCTTTTTTCTCCTGC
CACATGAAGCACTTCACTGACACCCTCATCAGTGCCAACATAGTAAGCCAGTATACACTCCGCTAGCGCT
GATGTCCGGCGGTGCTTTTGCCGTTACGCACCACCCCGTCATGAGATTACGCGTTTTAGCGGTGCGTACA
ATTAAGGGATTATGGTAAATCCACTTACTGTCTGCCCTCGTAGCCATCGAGATAAACCGCAGTACTCCGG
CCACGATGCGTCCGGCGTAGAGGATCGAGATCT
Features (pLannotate 1.2.2; 22 found; start..end, strand, type, name):
    140..517     +  enhancer       CMV enhancer: human cytomegalovirus immediate early enhancer
    519..718     +  promoter       CMV promoter: human cytomegalovirus (CMV) immediate early promoter
    857..989     +  intron         chimeric intron: chimera between introns from human β-globin and immunoglobulin heavy chain genes
   1033..1051    +  promoter       T7 promoter: promoter for bacteriophage T7 RNA polymerase
   1065..8390    +  CDS            CREBBP: CBP_HUMAN - Also known as CBP. Experimental evidence at protein level: Swiss-Prot protein existence level 1. Acetylates histones, giving a specific tag for transcriptional activation (PubMed:24616510). Also acetylates non- histone proteins, like DDX21, FBL, IRF2, MAFG, NCOA3, POLR1E/PAF53 and FOXO1 (PubMed:10490106, PubMed:11154691, PubMed:12738767, PubMed:12929931, PubMed:9707565, PubMed:24207024, PubMed:28790157, PubMed:30540930). Binds specifically to phosphorylated CREB and enhances its transcriptional activity toward cAMP-responsive genes. Acts as a coactivator of ALX1. Acts as a circadia
   8412..8924    +  CDS            Nluc: NanoLuc® luciferase human codon-optimized
   8933..8962    +  misc_feature   MCS (fragment): pUC18/19 multiple cloning site
   8969..9018    +  CDS            SET1 (fragment): solubility-enhancement tag derived from T7 phage gene 10B
   9026..9045    +  terminator     T7 terminator (fragment): transcription terminator for bacteriophage T7 RNA polymerase
   9067..9188    -  polyA_signal   SV40 poly(A) signal: SV40 polyadenylation signal
   9211..9279    -  CDS            large T antigen (fragment): large T antigen from SV40 (simian virus 40)
   9284..9316    +  rep_origin     M13 ori (fragment): M13 bacteriophage origin of replication; arrow indicates direction of (+) strand synthesis
   9317..9368    -  misc_feature   bom (fragment): basis of mobility region from pBR322
   9433..9790    +  promoter       SV40 promoter: SV40 enhancer and early promoter
   9805..9852    +  promoter       EM7 promoter: synthetic bacterial promoter&nbsp
   9884..10675   +  CDS            neo: KKA2_KLEPN - Also known as kan, nptII. Experimental evidence at protein level: Swiss-Prot protein existence level 1. Resistance to kanamycin, neomycin, paromomycin, ribostamycin, butirosin and gentamicin B. From Klebsiella pneumoniae.
  10742..10790   +  polyA_signal   poly(A) signal: synthetic polyadenylation signal
  10947..11492   +  rep_origin     p15A ori: Plasmids containing the medium-copy-number p15A origin of replication can be propagated in E. coli cells that contain a second plasmid with the ColE1 origin.
  11580..11635   +  rep_origin     RSF ori (fragment): Plasmids containing the RSF 1030 origin of replication can be propagated in E. coli cells that contain additional plasmids with compatible origins.
  11734..11760   -  misc_feature   bom (fragment): basis of mobility region from pBR322
  11754..11801   -  mobile_element IS1 (fragment): prokaryotic transposable element IS1
  11809..11880   +  misc_feature   cer region (fragment): ColE1-derived recombination site that helps to maintain plasmids as monomers
