[The description below was written by a language model from this plasmid's Addgene catalogue record and pLannotate feature annotations shown in this document.]
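Description:
CBP-NanoLuc Fusion Vector is a mammalian expression plasmid of about 11.9 kb, built on the pFC32K Nluc CMV-neo Flexi backbone. It produces human CREB-binding protein (CREBBP/CBP) fused at its C terminus to NanoLuc luciferase. The roughly 7.3 kb CBP open reading frame is recorded as unmutated. It encodes a histone and non-histone protein acetyltransferase that acts as a transcriptional coactivator, notably by binding phosphorylated CREB. Expression is driven by the human cytomegalovirus immediate-early enhancer and promoter, followed by a chimeric β-globin/immunoglobulin intron that generally improves expression of the transcript. A T7 promoter sits just upstream of the coding region and could support in vitro or phage-polymerase-driven transcription. The human codon-optimized Nluc coding sequence lies a short distance downstream of CBP, consistent with an in-frame linker, and an SV40 polyadenylation signal is annotated after the cassette.

A single neo (nptII) gene is placed behind tandem SV40 early and bacterial EM7 promoters and ends with a synthetic poly(A) signal. It therefore provides kanamycin resistance in E. coli and neomycin-class selection in mammalian cells for deriving stable lines. The automated annotation identifies a p15A origin, which is usually described as medium copy, whereas the catalogue entry lists the plasmid as high copy. Several other short hits (SET1, M13 ori, bom, IS1, cer, RSF ori, large T antigen fragments) are partial matches and probably backbone remnants rather than functional elements.

The record gives the purpose only as expressing the CBP-NanoLuc fusion in mammalian cells. Such luminescent fusions are generally used as sensitive reporters of a protein's abundance or as energy donors in bioluminescence resonance energy transfer assays, but no specific assay is named.
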