Addgene plasmid #238647: CBP-NanoLuc Fusion Vector
Purpose: Express CBP-NanoLuc Fusion Protein in Mammalian Cells under a CMV promoter
Depositing lab: Promega Corporation.
Backbone
  Vector backbone: pFC32K Nluc CMV-neo Flexi(R) Vector
  Vector type: Mammalian Expression
  Selectable markers: Neomycin
Growth in bacteria
  Bacterial resistance: Kanamycin, 50 μg/mL
  Growth temperature: 37°C
  Growth strain: DH5alpha
  Copy number: High Copy
Gene/Insert
  Gene/Insert name: CBP
  Species: H. sapiens (human)
  Mutation: None
  Entrez Gene: CREBBP (a.k.a. CBP, KAT3A, MKHK1, RSTS, RSTS1)
  Promoter: CMV
  Tag / fusion protein: NanoLuc (R) (C terminal on backbone)
  Cloning method: Other
Terms and licenses: Academic/Nonprofit Terms; Industry Terms
How to cite: CBP-NanoLuc Fusion Vector was a gift from Promega Corporation (Addgene plasmid # 238647 ; http://n2t.net/addgene:238647 ; RRID:Addgene_238647)
